Addgene plasmid #69896: pcDNA3.1(+) Laccase2 MCS-ZKSCAN1 548-1047
Purpose: Expresses a miniature version of the ZKSCAN1 circular RNA in mammalian cells
Depositing lab: Jeremy Wilusz. Depositing organization: University of Pennsylvania. Publication: Combinatorial control of Drosophila circular RNA expression by intronic repeats, hnRNPs, and SR proteins. Kramer MC, Liang D, Tatomer DC, Gold B, March ZM, Cherry S, Wilusz JE. Genes Dev. 2015 Oct 8. 10.1101/gad.270421.115 PubMed 26450910.
Backbone
  Vector backbone: pcDNA3.1(+) Laccase2 MCS Exon Vector
  Backbone size w/o insert (bp): 6926
  Total vector size (bp): 7383
  Vector type: Mammalian Expression
Growth in bacteria
  Bacterial resistance: Ampicillin, 100 μg/mL
  Growth temperature: 37°C
  Growth strain: Top10
  Copy number: Unknown
Gene/Insert
  Gene/Insert name: ZKSCAN1
  Species: H. sapiens (human)
  Insert size (bp): 500
  Entrez Gene: stw (a.k.a. Dmel_CG42345, CG10398, CG10408, CG30437, CG32838, CG42345, Dmel\CG42345, Dmel_CG30437, Dmel_CG32838, Laccase2, MCO2, laccase2, str); ZKSCAN1 (a.k.a. KOX18, PHZ-37, ZNF139, ZNF36, ZSCAN33)
  Promoter: CMV
  Cloning method: Restriction Enzyme; 5′ cloning site PacI (not destroyed); 3′ cloning site SacII (not destroyed)
  Sequencing primers: 5′ CGCAAATGGGCGGTAGGCGTG
Terms and licenses: Academic/Nonprofit Terms; Industry Terms: Not Available to Industry
How to cite: pcDNA3.1(+) Laccase2 MCS-ZKSCAN1 548-1047 was a gift from Jeremy Wilusz (Addgene plasmid # 69896 ; http://n2t.net/addgene:69896 ; RRID:Addgene_69896)
