[The description below was written by a language model from this plasmid's Addgene catalogue record and pLannotate feature annotations shown in this document.]
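Description:
pcDNA3.1(+) Laccase2 MCS-ZKSCAN1 548-1047 is a 7,383 bp mammalian expression plasmid designed to produce a miniature version of the human ZKSCAN1 circular RNA. It is built on the pcDNA3.1(+) Laccase2 MCS Exon Vector, a pcDNA3.1(+) derivative whose name and linked gene entry point to sequences from the Drosophila laccase2 (straw) gene surrounding a multiple cloning site. In vectors of this kind, the flanking introns carry repeats that base-pair across the inserted exon and favour backsplicing, joining the downstream splice donor to the upstream acceptor to yield a covalently closed RNA. The feature table does not annotate these intronic regions. They presumably occupy the unannotated stretches on either side of the ZKSCAN1 fragment, between the T7 promoter and the bGH polyadenylation signal.

The insert is a 500 bp portion of human ZKSCAN1, cloned between PacI and SacII sites that remain intact; part of it is recognised by the annotation as ZKSCAN1 coding sequence. Transcription is driven by the CMV immediate early enhancer and promoter and terminated by the bGH poly(A) signal, with a T7 promoter located just upstream of the cassette. A separate SV40 promoter–neo–SV40 poly(A) unit allows G418 selection of stably transfected mammalian cells. In bacteria the plasmid is maintained through a high-copy ColE1/pUC-type origin and selected with ampicillin via AmpR, and an f1 origin is also present. Short hits to an HIV-1 LTR, ble, lacI and the lac promoter region appear to be fragmentary backbone matches rather than functional parts. The construct is suited to studying circular RNA biogenesis, particularly how heterologous intronic repeats support circularization of a reduced exon in mammalian cells.
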