Features (pLannotate 1.2.2; 20 found; start..end, strand, type, name):
     28..80      -  misc_feature   bom (fragment): basis of mobility region from pBR322
    235..614     +  enhancer       CMV enhancer: human cytomegalovirus immediate early enhancer
    615..818     +  promoter       CMV promoter: human cytomegalovirus (CMV) immediate early promoter
    814..847     +  LTR            5' LTR (truncated) (fragment): truncated 5' long terminal repeat (LTR) from HIV-1
    863..881     +  promoter       T7 promoter: promoter for bacteriophage T7 RNA polymerase
   1664..2074    +  CDS            ZKSCAN1 (fragment): ZKSC1_HUMAN - Also known as KOX18, ZNF139, ZNF36. Experimental evidence at protein level: Swiss-Prot protein existence level 1. May be involved in transcriptional regulation. From Homo sapiens (Human).
   2983..3207    +  polyA_signal   bGH poly(A) signal: bovine growth hormone polyadenylation signal
   3211..3232    +  promoter       SV40 promoter (fragment): SV40 enhancer and early promoter
   3253..3681    +  rep_origin     f1 ori (sequence partly withheld): f1 bacteriophage origin of replication; arrow indicates direction of (+) strand synthesis
   3695..4024    +  promoter       SV40 promoter: SV40 enhancer and early promoter
   4091..4882    +  CDS            neo: KKA2_KLEPN - Also known as kan, nptII. Experimental evidence at protein level: Swiss-Prot protein existence level 1. Resistance to kanamycin, neomycin, paromomycin, ribostamycin, butirosin and gentamicin B. From Klebsiella pneumoniae.
   4906..5064    +  CDS            ble (fragment): BLE_KLEPN - Experimental evidence at protein level: Swiss-Prot protein existence level 1. Binding protein with a strong affinity to the bleomycin family of antibiotics. Binds to CL990; an antimitotic-antibiotic compound. From Klebsiella pneumoniae.
   5059..5180    +  polyA_signal   SV40 poly(A) signal: SV40 polyadenylation signal
   5253..5269    -  protein_bind   lac operator: The lac repressor binds to the lac operator to inhibit transcription in E. coli. This inhibition can be relieved by adding lactose or isopropyl-β-D-thiogalactopyranoside (IPTG). lac repressor encoded by lacI
   5277..5307    -  promoter       lac promoter: promoter for the E. coli lac operon
   5322..5343    -  protein_bind   CAP binding site: CAP binding activates transcription in the presence of cAMP. E. coli catabolite activator protein
   5356..5448    -  CDS            lacI (fragment): lac repressor; lacI; The lac repressor binds to the lac operator to inhibit transcription in E. coli. This inhibition can be relieved by adding lactose or isopropyl-β-D-thiogalactopyranoside (IPTG).
   5631..6216    -  rep_origin     ori: high-copy-number ColE1/pMB1/pBR322/pUC origin of replication
   6387..7247    -  CDS            AmpR: β-lactamase; bla; confers resistance to ampicillin, carbenicillin, and related antibiotics
   7248..7352    -  promoter       AmpR promoter: bla
>Addgene plasmid #69896 | pcDNA3.1(+) Laccase2 MCS-ZKSCAN1 548-1047 | depositor full sequence | sequence record 127117 | pcDNA3.1(+) Laccase2 MCS-ZKSCAN1 548-1047 sequence 7383 bps
GACGGATCGGGAGATCTCCCGATCCCCTATGGTGCACTCTCAGTACAATCTGCTCTGATGCCGCATAGTT
AAGCCAGTATCTGCTCCCTGCTTGTGTGTTGGAGGTCGCTGAGTAGTGCGCGAGCAAAATTTAAGCTACA
ACAAGGCAAGGCTTGACCGACAATTGCATGAAGAATCTGCTTAGGGTTAGGCGTTTTGCGCTGCTTCGCG
ATGTACGGGCCAGATATACGCGTTGACATTGATTATTGACTAGTTATTAATAGTAATCAATTACGGGGTC
ATTAGTTCATAGCCCATATATGGAGTTCCGCGTTACATAACTTACGGTAAATGGCCCGCCTGGCTGACCG
CCCAACGACCCCCGCCCATTGACGTCAATAATGACGTATGTTCCCATAGTAACGCCAATAGGGACTTTCC
ATTGACGTCAATGGGTGGAGTATTTACGGTAAACTGCCCACTTGGCAGTACATCAAGTGTATCATATGCC
AAGTACGCCCCCTATTGACGTCAATGACGGTAAATGGCCCGCCTGGCATTATGCCCAGTACATGACCTTA
TGGGACTTTCCTACTTGGCAGTACATCTACGTATTAGTCATCGCTATTACCATGGTGATGCGGTTTTGGC
AGTACATCAATGGGCGTGGATAGCGGTTTGACTCACGGGGATTTCCAAGTCTCCACCCCATTGACGTCAA
TGGGAGTTTGTTTTGGCACCAAAATCAACGGGACTTTCCAAAATGTCGTAACAACTCCGCCCCATTGACG
CAAATGGGCGGTAGGCGTGTACGGTGGGAGGTCTATATAAGCAGAGCTCTCTGGCTAACTAGAGAACCCA
CTGCTTACTGGCTTATCGAAATTAATACGACTCACTATAGGGAGACCCAAGCTGGCTAGCGTTTAAACTT
AAGCTTGGTACCGAGCTCGGATCCACTAGTCCAGTGTGGTGGAATTCCATTGAGAAATGACTGAGTTCCG
GTGCTCTCAAGTCATTGATCTTTGTCGACTTTTATTTGGTCTCTGTAATAACGACTTCAAAAACATTAAA
TTCTGTTGCGAAGCCAGTAAGCTACAAAAAGAAAAAACAAGAGAGAATGCTATAGTCGTATAGTATAGTT
TCCCGACTATCTGATACCCATTACTTATCTAGGGGGAATGCGAACCCAAAATTTTATCAGTTTTCTCGGA
TATCGATAGATATTGGGGAATAAATTTAAATAAATAAATTTTGGGCGGGTTTAGGGCGTGGCAAAAAGTT
TTTTGGCAAATCGCTAGAAATTTACAAGACTTATAAAATTATGAAAAAATACAACAAAATTTTAAACACG
TGGGCGTGACAGTTTTGGGCGGTTTTAGGGCGTTAGAGTAGGCGAGGACAGGGTTACATCGACTAGGCTT
TGATCCTGATCAAGAATATATATACTTTATACCGCTTCCTTCTACATGTTACCTATTTTTCAACGAATCT
AGTATACCTTTTTACTGTACGATTTATGGGTATAATAATAAGCTAAATCGAGACTAAGTTTTATTGTTAT
ATATATTTTTTTTATTTTATGCAGAAATTAATTAAGAATAGTAAAGAAACACATCATAAAACCTCCCAGG
ACATAAAGGTGAGCACAGACCCTGTTTGGATCAAGTCAGTTCCTGGAGCCTGAATGATGACTGCTGAATC
ACGGGAAGCCACGGGTCTGTCCCCACAGGCTGCACAGGAGAAGGATGGTATCGTAATAGTGAAGGTGGAA
GAGGAAGATGAGGAAGACCACATGTGGGGGCAGGATTCCACCCTACAGGACACGCCTCCTCCAGACCCAG
AGATATTCCGCCAACGCTTCAGGCGCTTCTGTTACCAGAACACTTTTGGGCCCCGAGAGGCTCTCAGTCG
GCTGAAGGAACTTTGTCATCAGTGGCTGCGGCCAGAAATAAACACCAAGGAACAGATCCTGGAGCTTCTG
GTGCTAGAGCAGTTTCTTTCCATCCTGCCCAAGGAGCTCCAGGTCTGGCTGCAGGAATACCGCCCCGATA
GTGGAGAGGAGGCCGTGACCCTTCTAGAAGACTTGGAGCTTGATTCCGCGGAGCGTAAGTATTCAAAATT
CCAAAATTTTTTACTAGAAATATTCGATTTTTTAATAGGCAGTTTCTATACTATTGTATACTATTGTAGA
TTCGTTGAAAAGTATGTAACAGGAAGAATAAAGCATTTCCGACCATGTAAAGTATATATATTCTTAATAA
GGATCAATAGCCGAGTCGATCTCGCCATGTCCGTCTGTCTTATTATTTTATTACCGCCGAGACATCAGGA
ACTATAAAAGCTAGAAGGATGAGTTTTAGCATACAGATTCTAGAGACAAGGACGCAGAGCAAGTTTGTTG
ATCCATGCTGCCACGCTTTAACTTTCTCAAATTGCCCAAAACTGCCATGCCCACATTTTTGAACTATTTT
CGAAATTTTTTCATAATTGTATTACTCGTGTAAATTTCCATCAATTTGCCAAAAAACTTTTTGTCACGCG
TTAACGCCCTAAAGCCGCCAATTTGGTCACGCCCACACTATTGAACAATTATCAAATTTTTTCTCATTTT
ATTCCCCAATATCTATCGATATCCCCGATTATGAAATTATTAAATTTCGCGTTCGCATTCACACTAGCTG
AGTAACGAGTATCTGATAGTTGGGGAAATCGACTTATTTTTTATATACAATGAAAATGAATTTAATCATA
TGAATATCGATTATAGCTTTTTATTTAATATGAATATTTATTTGGGCTTAAGGTGTAACCTCCTCGACAT
AAGACTCACATGGCGCAGGCACATTGAAGACAAAAATACTCATTGTCGGGTCTCGCACCCTCCAGCAGCA
CCTAAAATTATGTCTTCAATTATTGCCAACATTGGAGACACAATTAGTCTGTGGCACCTCAGGCGGCCGC
TCGAGTCTAGAGGGCCCGTTTAAACCCGCTGATCAGCCTCGACTGTGCCTTCTAGTTGCCAGCCATCTGT
TGTTTGCCCCTCCCCCGTGCCTTCCTTGACCCTGGAAGGTGCCACTCCCACTGTCCTTTCCTAATAAAAT
GAGGAAATTGCATCGCATTGTCTGAGTAGGTGTCATTCTATTCTGGGGGGTGGGGTGGGGCAGGACAGCA
AGGGGGAGGATTGGGAAGACAATAGCAGGCATGCTGGGGATGCGGTGGGCTCTATGGCTTCTGAGGCGGA
AAGAACCAGCTGGGGCTCTAGGGGGTATCCCC
[124 nt withheld, positions 3253-3376]
C
[91 nt withheld, positions 3378-3468]
A
[49 nt withheld, positions 3470-3518]
CCTTTGACGTTGGAGTCCACGTTCTTT
[37 nt withheld, positions 3546-3582]
ACCCTATCTCGGTCTATTCTTTTGATTTATAAGGGATTTTGCCGATTTCGGCCTATTGGTTAAAAAATGA
GCTGATTTAACAAAAATTTAACGCGAATTAATTCTGTGGAATGTGTGTCAGTTAGGGTGTGGAAAGTCCC
CAGGCTCCCCAGCAGGCAGAAGTATGCAAAGCATGCATCTCAATTAGTCAGCAACCAGGTGTGGAAAGTC
CCCAGGCTCCCCAGCAGGCAGAAGTATGCAAAGCATGCATCTCAATTAGTCAGCAACCATAGTCCCGCCC
CTAACTCCGCCCATCCCGCCCCTAACTCCGCCCAGTTCCGCCCATTCTCCGCCCCATGGCTGACTAATTT
TTTTTATTTATGCAGAGGCCGAGGCCGCCTCTGCCTCTGAGCTATTCCAGAAGTAGTGAGGAGGCTTTTT
TGGAGGCCTAGGCTTTTGCAAAAAGCTCCCGGGAGCTTGTATATCCATTTTCGGATCTGATCAAGAGACA
GGATGAGGATCGTTTCGCATGATTGAACAAGATGGATTGCACGCAGGTTCTCCGGCCGCTTGGGTGGAGA
GGCTATTCGGCTATGACTGGGCACAACAGACAATCGGCTGCTCTGATGCCGCCGTGTTCCGGCTGTCAGC
GCAGGGGCGCCCGGTTCTTTTTGTCAAGACCGACCTGTCCGGTGCCCTGAATGAACTGCAGGACGAGGCA
GCGCGGCTATCGTGGCTGGCCACGACGGGCGTTCCTTGCGCAGCTGTGCTCGACGTTGTCACTGAAGCGG
GAAGGGACTGGCTGCTATTGGGCGAAGTGCCGGGGCAGGATCTCCTGTCATCTCACCTTGCTCCTGCCGA
GAAAGTATCCATCATGGCTGATGCAATGCGGCGGCTGCATACGCTTGATCCGGCTACCTGCCCATTCGAC
CACCAAGCGAAACATCGCATCGAGCGAGCACGTACTCGGATGGAAGCCGGTCTTGTCGATCAGGATGATC
TGGACGAAGAGCATCAGGGGCTCGCGCCAGCCGAACTGTTCGCCAGGCTCAAGGCGCGCATGCCCGACGG
CGAGGATCTCGTCGTGACCCATGGCGATGCCTGCTTGCCGAATATCATGGTGGAAAATGGCCGCTTTTCT
GGATTCATCGACTGTGGCCGGCTGGGTGTGGCGGACCGCTATCAGGACATAGCGTTGGCTACCCGTGATA
TTGCTGAAGAGCTTGGCGGCGAATGGGCTGACCGCTTCCTCGTGCTTTACGGTATCGCCGCTCCCGATTC
GCAGCGCATCGCCTTCTATCGCCTTCTTGACGAGTTCTTCTGAGCGGGACTCTGGGGTTCGAAATGACCG
ACCAAGCGACGCCCAACCTGCCATCACGAGATTTCGATTCCACCGCCGCCTTCTATGAAAGGTTGGGCTT
CGGAATCGTTTTCCGGGACGCCGGCTGGATGATCCTCCAGCGCGGGGATCTCATGCTGGAGTTCTTCGCC
CACCCCAACTTGTTTATTGCAGCTTATAATGGTTACAAATAAAGCAATAGCATCACAAATTTCACAAATA
AAGCATTTTTTTCACTGCATTCTAGTTGTGGTTTGTCCAAACTCATCAATGTATCTTATCATGTCTGTAT
ACCGTCGACCTCTAGCTAGAGCTTGGCGTAATCATGGTCATAGCTGTTTCCTGTGTGAAATTGTTATCCG
CTCACAATTCCACACAACATACGAGCCGGAAGCATAAAGTGTAAAGCCTGGGGTGCCTAATGAGTGAGCT
AACTCACATTAATTGCGTTGCGCTCACTGCCCGCTTTCCAGTCGGGAAACCTGTCGTGCCAGCTGCATTA
ATGAATCGGCCAACGCGCGGGGAGAGGCGGTTTGCGTATTGGGCGCTCTTCCGCTTCCTCGCTCACTGAC
TCGCTGCGCTCGGTCGTTCGGCTGCGGCGAGCGGTATCAGCTCACTCAAAGGCGGTAATACGGTTATCCA
CAGAATCAGGGGATAACGCAGGAAAGAACATGTGAGCAAAAGGCCAGCAAAAGGCCAGGAACCGTAAAAA
GGCCGCGTTGCTGGCGTTTTTCCATAGGCTCCGCCCCCCTGACGAGCATCACAAAAATCGACGCTCAAGT
CAGAGGTGGCGAAACCCGACAGGACTATAAAGATACCAGGCGTTTCCCCCTGGAAGCTCCCTCGTGCGCT
CTCCTGTTCCGACCCTGCCGCTTACCGGATACCTGTCCGCCTTTCTCCCTTCGGGAAGCGTGGCGCTTTC
TCATAGCTCACGCTGTAGGTATCTCAGTTCGGTGTAGGTCGTTCGCTCCAAGCTGGGCTGTGTGCACGAA
CCCCCCGTTCAGCCCGACCGCTGCGCCTTATCCGGTAACTATCGTCTTGAGTCCAACCCGGTAAGACACG
ACTTATCGCCACTGGCAGCAGCCACTGGTAACAGGATTAGCAGAGCGAGGTATGTAGGCGGTGCTACAGA
GTTCTTGAAGTGGTGGCCTAACTACGGCTACACTAGAAGAACAGTATTTGGTATCTGCGCTCTGCTGAAG
CCAGTTACCTTCGGAAAAAGAGTTGGTAGCTCTTGATCCGGCAAACAAACCACCGCTGGTAGCGGTTTTT
TTGTTTGCAAGCAGCAGATTACGCGCAGAAAAAAAGGATCTCAAGAAGATCCTTTGATCTTTTCTACGGG
GTCTGACGCTCAGTGGAACGAAAACTCACGTTAAGGGATTTTGGTCATGAGATTATCAAAAAGGATCTTC
ACCTAGATCCTTTTAAATTAAAAATGAAGTTTTAAATCAATCTAAAGTATATATGAGTAAACTTGGTCTG
ACAGTTACCAATGCTTAATCAGTGAGGCACCTATCTCAGCGATCTGTCTATTTCGTTCATCCATAGTTGC
CTGACTCCCCGTCGTGTAGATAACTACGATACGGGAGGGCTTACCATCTGGCCCCAGTGCTGCAATGATA
CCGCGAGACCCACGCTCACCGGCTCCAGATTTATCAGCAATAAACCAGCCAGCCGGAAGGGCCGAGCGCA
GAAGTGGTCCTGCAACTTTATCCGCCTCCATCCAGTCTATTAATTGTTGCCGGGAAGCTAGAGTAAGTAG
TTCGCCAGTTAATAGTTTGCGCAACGTTGTTGCCATTGCTACAGGCATCGTGGTGTCACGCTCGTCGTTT
GGTATGGCTTCATTCAGCTCCGGTTCCCAACGATCAAGGCGAGTTACATGATCCCCCATGTTGTGCAAAA
AAGCGGTTAGCTCCTTCGGTCCTCCGATCGTTGTCAGAAGTAAGTTGGCCGCAGTGTTATCACTCATGGT
TATGGCAGCACTGCATAATTCTCTTACTGTCATGCCATCCGTAAGATGCTTTTCTGTGACTGGTGAGTAC
TCAACCAAGTCATTCTGAGAATAGTGTATGCGGCGACCGAGTTGCTCTTGCCCGGCGTCAATACGGGATA
ATACCGCGCCACATAGCAGAACTTTAAAAGTGCTCATCATTGGAAAACGTTCTTCGGGGCGAAAACTCTC
AAGGATCTTACCGCTGTTGAGATCCAGTTCGATGTAACCCACTCGTGCACCCAACTGATCTTCAGCATCT
TTTACTTTCACCAGCGTTTCTGGGTGAGCAAAAACAGGAAGGCAAAATGCCGCAAAAAAGGGAATAAGGG
CGACACGGAAATGTTGAATACTCATACTCTTCCTTTTTCAATATTATTGAAGCATTTATCAGGGTTATTG
TCTCATGAGCGGATACATATTTGAATGTATTTAGAAAAATAAACAAATAGGGGTTCCGCGCACATTTCCC
CGAAAAGTGCCACCTGACGTC
