>Addgene plasmid #69896 | pcDNA3.1(+) Laccase2 MCS-ZKSCAN1 548-1047 | addgene partial sequence | sequence record 127116 | CMV-F 5'-CGCAAATGGGCGGTAGGCGTG-3'
ACTAGAGAACCCACTGCTTACTGGCTTATCGAAATTAATACGACTCACTATAGGGAGACCCAAGCTGGCT
AGCGTTTAAACTTAAGCTTGGTACCGAGCTCGGATCCACTAGTCCAGTGTGGTGGAATTCCATTGAGAAA
TGACTGAGTTCCGGTGCTCTCAAGTCATTGATCTTTGTCGACTTTTATTTGGTCTCTGTAATAACGACTT
CAAAAACATTAAATTCTGTTGCGAAGCCAGTAAGCTACAAAAAGAAAAAACAAGAGAGAATGCTATAGTC
GTATAGTATAGTTTCCCGACTATCTGATACCCATTACTTATCTAGGGGGAATGCGAACCCAAAATTTTAT
CAGTTTTCTCGGATATCGATAGATATTGGGGAATAAATTTAAATAAATAAATTTTGGGCGGGTTTAGGGC
GTGGCAAAAAGTTTTTTGGCAAATCGCTAGAAATTTACAAGACTTATAAAATTATGAAAAAATACAACAA
AATTTTAAACACGTGGGCGTGACAGTTTTGGGCGGTTTTAGGGCGTTAGAGTAGGCGAGGACAGGGTTAC
ATCGACTAGGCTTTGATCCTGATCAAGAATATATATACTTTATACCGCTTCCTTCTACATGTTACCTATT
TTTCAACGAATCTAGTATACCTTTTTACTGTACGATTTATGGGTATAATAATAAGCTAAATCGAGACTAA
GTTTTATTGTTATATATATTTTTTTTATTTTATGCAGAA
