>Addgene plasmid #69896 | pcDNA3.1(+) Laccase2 MCS-ZKSCAN1 548-1047 | addgene partial sequence | sequence record 127603 | Laccase2-R 5'-tcgactcggctattgatcct-3'
ATGCTTTATTCTTCCTGTTACATACTTTTCAACGAATCTACAATAGTATACAATAGTATAGAAACTGCCT
ATTAAAAAATCGAATATTTCTAGTAAAAAATTTTGGAATTTTGAATACTTACGCTCCGCGGAATCAAGCT
CCAAGTCTTCTAGAAGGGTCACGGCCTCCTCTCCACTATCGGGGCGGTATTCCTGCAGCCAGACCTGGAG
CTCCTTGGGCAGGATGGAAAGAAACTGCTCTAGCACCAGAAGCTCCAGGATCTGTTCCTTGGTGTTTATT
TCTGGCCGCAGCCACTGATGACAAAGTTCCTTCAGCCGACTGAGAGCCTCTCGGGGCCCAAAAGTGTTCT
GGTAACAGAAGCGCCTGAAGCGTTGGCGGAATATCTCTGGGTCTGGAGGAGGCGTGTCCTGTAGGGTGGA
ATCCTGCCCCCACATGTGGTCTTCCTCATCTTCCTCTTCCACCTTCACTATTACGATACCATCCTTCTCC
TGTGCAGCCTGTGGGGACAGACCCGTGGCTTCCCGTGATTCAGCAGTCATCATTCAGGCTCCAGGAACTG
ACTTGATCCAAACAGGGTCTGTGCTCACCTTTATGTCCTGGGAGGTTTTATGATGTGTTTCTTTACTATT
CTTAATTAATTTCTGCATAAAATAAAAAAAATATATATAACAATAAAACTTAGTCTCGATTTAGCTTATT
ATTATACCCATAAATCGTACAGTAAAAAGGTATACTAGATTCGTTGAAAAATAGGTAACATGTAGAAGGA
AGCGGTATAAAGTATATATATTCTTGATCAGGATCAA
